>Addgene plasmid #54610 | mEGFP-Lifeact-7 | depositor partial sequence | sequence record 85007 | insert sequence
CGGTAGGCGTGTACGGTGGGAGGTCTATATAAGCAGAGCTGGTTTAGTGAACCGTCAGATCCGCTAGCGC
CACCATGGGCGTGGCCGACTTGATCAAGAAGTTCGAGTCCATCTCCAAGGAGGAGGGGGATCCACCGGTC
GCCACCATGGTGAGCAAGGGCGAGGAGCTGTTCACCGGGGTGGTGCCCATCCTGGTCGAGCTGGACGGCG
ACGTAAACGGCCACAAGTTCAGCGTGTCCGGCGAGGGCGAGGGCGATGCCACCTACGGCAAGCTGACCCT
GAAGTTCATCTGCACCACCGGCAAGCTGCCCGTGCCCTGGCCCACCCTCGTGACCACCCTGACCTACGGC
GTGCAGTGCTTCAGCCGCTACCCCGACCACATGAAGCAGCACGACTTCTTCAAGTCCGCCATGCCCGAAG
GCTACGTCCAGGAGCGCACCATCTTCTTCAAGGACGACGGCAACTACAAGACCCGCGCCGAGGTGAAGTT
CGAGGGCGACACCCTGGTGAACCGCATCGAGCTGAAGGGCATCGACTTCAAGGAGGACGGCAACATCCTG
GGGCACAAGCTGGAGTACAACTACAACAGCCACAACGTCTATATCATGGCCGACAAGCAGAAGAACGGCA
TCAAGGTGAACTTCAAGATCCGCCACAACATCGAGGACGGCAGCGTGCAGCTCGCCGACCACTACCAGCA
GAACACCCCCATCGGCGACGGCCCCGTGCTGCTGCCCGACAACCACTACCTGAGCACCCAGTCCAAGCTG
AGCAAAGACCCCAACGAGAAGCGCGATCACATGGTCCTGCTGGAGTTCGTGACCGCCGCCGGGATCACTC
TCGGCATGGACGAGCTGTACAAGTAAAGCGGCCGCGACTCTAGATCATAATCAGCCATACCACATTTGTA
GAGGTTTTACTTG
