>Addgene plasmid #54610 | mEGFP-Lifeact-7 | addgene partial sequence | sequence record 161057 | CMV-F 5'-CGCAAATGGGCGGTAGGCGTG-3'
AGCAGAGCTGGTTTAGTGAACCGTCAGATCCGCTAGCGCCACCATGGGCGTGGCCGACTTGATCAAGAAG
TTCGAGTCCATCTCCAAGGAGGAGGGGGATCCACCGGTCGCCACCATGGTGAGCAAGGGCGAGGAGCTGT
TCACCGGGGTGGTGCCCATCCTGGTCGAGCTGGACGGCGACGTAAACGGCCACAAGTTCAGCGTGTCCGG
CGAGGGCGAGGGCGATGCCACCTACGGCAAGCTGACCCTGAAGTTCATCTGCACCACCGGCAAGCTGCCC
GTGCCCTGGCCCACCCTCGTGACCACCCTGACCTACGGCGTGCAGTGCTTCAGCCGCTACCCCGACCACA
TGAAGCAGCACGACTTCTTCAAGTCCGCCATGCCCGAAGGCTACGTCCAGGAGCGCACCATCTTCTTCAA
GGACGACGGCAACTACAAGACCCGCGCCGAGGTGAAGTTCGAGGGCGACACCCTGGTGAACCGCATCGAG
CTGAAGGGCATCGACTTCAAGGAGGACGGCAACATCCTGGGGCACAAGCTGGAGTACAACTACAACAGCC
ACAACGTCTATATCATGGCCGACAAGCAGAAGAACGGCATCAAGGTGAACTTCAAGATCCGCCACAACAT
CGAGGACGGCAGCGTGCAGCTCGCCGACCACTACCAGCAGAACACCCCCATCGGCGACGGCCCCGTGCTG
CTGCCCGACAACCACTACCTGAGCACCCAGTCCAAGCTGAGCAAAGACCCCAACGAGAAGCGCGATCACA
TGGTCCTGCTGGAGTTCGTGACCGCCGCCGGGATCACTCTCGGCATGGACGAGCTGTACAAGTAAAGCGG
CCGC
