[The description below was written by a language model from this plasmid's Addgene catalogue record.]
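Description:
mEGFP-Lifeact-7 is a mammalian expression plasmid of about 4.8 kb that encodes a fluorescent marker for filamentous actin. The payload is a fusion of Lifeact, a short actin-binding peptide widely used to label F-actin without strongly disturbing its dynamics, and mEGFP, the monomeric variant of enhanced green fluorescent protein. The record gives an excitation of 488 nm and an emission of 507 nm, and lists actin as the expected localization. The insert is named Lifeact-mEGFP and the tag is described as C-terminal on the backbone, which suggests that the fluorescent protein follows the peptide. The "7" in the name may refer to a linker length between the two parts, but the record does not explain it. Although the repository classes the entry as an empty backbone, the fusion itself is the functional cargo.

The plasmid is propagated in E. coli as a high-copy construct under kanamycin selection, and it carries a neomycin resistance marker, so stably transfected mammalian cells can be selected with G418. No feature table is provided, and the record does not state the promoter driving the fusion, the polyadenylation signal or the origin of replication, so these elements cannot be described here. Typical use is transient or stable transfection of cultured mammalian cells for live-cell fluorescence imaging of the actin cytoskeleton, including stress fibres, lamellipodia and other actin-rich structures, using standard GFP filter sets or a 488 nm laser line.
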