Addgene plasmid #54610: mEGFP-Lifeact-7
Purpose: (Empty Backbone) Localization: Actin, Excitation: 488, Emission: 507
Depositing lab: Michael Davidson. Depositing organization: Florida State University, Tallahassee.
Backbone
  Vector backbone: mEGFP-Lifeact
  Backbone size w/o insert (bp): 4800
  Vector type: Mammalian Expression
  Selectable markers: Neomycin (select with G418)
  Backbone size (bp): 4800
  Tag / fusion protein: mEGFP-Lifeact (C terminal on backbone)
Growth in bacteria
  Bacterial resistance: Kanamycin, 50 μg/mL
  Growth temperature: 37°C
  Growth strain: DH5alpha
  Copy number: High Copy
Gene/Insert
  Gene/Insert name: Lifeact-mEGFP
  Tag / fusion protein: mEGFP-Lifeact (C terminal on backbone)
Terms and licenses: Academic/Nonprofit Terms; Industry Terms
Depositor comments: . Excitation = 488; Emission = 507
How to cite: mEGFP-Lifeact-7 was a gift from Michael Davidson (Addgene plasmid # 54610 ; http://n2t.net/addgene:54610 ; RRID:Addgene_54610)
